Addgene plasmid #91105: pTRANS_201
Purpose: (Empty Backbone) Transformation, Type: T-DNA, Plant Selection: none, Viral Replication: BeYDV
Depositing lab: Daniel Voytas. Depositing organization: University of Minnesota. Publication: A multi-purpose toolkit to enable advanced genome engineering in plants. Cermak T, Curtin SJ, Gil-Humanes J, Cegan R, Kono TJY, Konecna E, Belanto JJ, Starker CG, Mathre JW, Greenstein RL, Voytas DF. Plant Cell. 2017 May 18. pii: tpc.00922.2016. doi: 10.1105/tpc.16.00922. PubMed 28522548.
Backbone
  Vector backbone: pCAMBIA
  Vector type: Plant Expression
Growth in bacteria
  Bacterial resistance: Kanamycin, 50 μg/mL
  Growth temperature: 37°C
  Growth strain: ccdB Survival
  Copy number: High Copy
Gene/Insert
  Gene/Insert name: None
Terms and licenses: Academic/Nonprofit Terms; Industry Terms: Not Available to Industry
Depositor comments: BsaI and Esp3I sites removed from the backbone
How to cite: pTRANS_201 was a gift from Daniel Voytas (Addgene plasmid # 91105 ; http://n2t.net/addgene:91105 ; RRID:Addgene_91105)
