[The description below was written by a language model from this plasmid's Addgene catalogue record and pLannotate feature annotations shown in this document.]
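Description:
pTRANS_201 is an empty T-DNA binary vector built on a pCAMBIA backbone, intended as a plant transformation backbone within a modular plant genome engineering toolkit. It carries no insert and, according to the record, no plant selectable marker. In bacteria it is selected with kanamycin through an aphA-3 aminoglycoside phosphotransferase gene. A high-copy ColE1/pMB1-type origin with the pBR322 bom region supports replication in E. coli. The pVS1 oriV, RepA and StaA functions are the standard pCAMBIA elements for replication and stable maintenance in Agrobacterium. The depositor notes that BsaI and Esp3I sites were removed from the backbone, which keeps the vector compatible with Type IIS (Golden Gate style) assembly.

Between the nopaline-type left and right T-DNA borders lies a bean yellow dwarf virus (BeYDV) replicon. Two short duplicated fragments annotated as BeYDV movement protein sequence sit near each border. They probably mark repeated viral sequence flanking the replicon, although the table does not annotate the intergenic regions themselves. A BeYDV RepA coding sequence lies on the reverse strand inside this unit, supplying the viral replication function. In geminiviral replicon designs of this kind, the segment between the repeats is released from the delivered T-DNA and amplified as a circular episome in plant cells, raising the copy number of the cargo.

The cargo position is occupied by a placeholder cassette flanked by attR1 and attR2 sites. It contains a chloramphenicol resistance gene and the ccdB toxin gene, with a ccdA fragment. Because of ccdB, the empty vector must be propagated in a ccdB-tolerant strain, and replacing the cassette with user modules provides counter-selection against unmodified backbone. No plant promoter or terminator is annotated, so expression elements would come with the inserted modules.
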