Features (pLannotate 1.2.2; 20 found; start..end, strand, type, name):
    291..1085    -  CDS            KanR: aminoglycoside phosphotransferase; aphA-3; confers resistance to kanamycin
   1510..1534    +  misc_feature   LB T-DNA repeat: left border repeat from nopaline C58 T-DNA
   1912..1968    +  CDS            MP_BEYDV (fragment): Protein inferred from homology: Swiss-Prot protein existence level 3. Involved in the viral transport within, and between cells. From Bean yellow dwarf virus (BeYDV).
   1991..2115    +  protein_bind   attR1: mutant version of attR; recombination site for the Gateway® LR reaction LR Clonase™
   2140..2170    +  promoter       lac UV5 promoter: E. coli lac promoter with an "up" mutation
   2194..2223    +  promoter       cat promoter (fragment): promoter of the E. coli cat gene encoding chloramphenicol acetyltransferase
   2224..2904    +  CDS            CmR: chloramphenicol acetyltransferase confers resistance to chloramphenicol
   3061..3219    +  CDS            ccdA (fragment): CCDA_ECO57 - Also known as H, letA. Experimental evidence at protein level: Swiss-Prot protein existence level 1. Antitoxin component of a type II toxin-antitoxin (TA) system which inhibits the post-segregational killing (PSK) of plasmid-free cells, also referred to as a plasmid addiction system. Binds to and blocks the activity of CcdB; will also remove bound CcdB protein from the CcdB-GyrA complex by forming a CcdA-CcdB complex, a process termed rejuvenation. Functions as a transcriptional corepressor for the ccdAB operon, repression also requires CcdB (By similarity). From Escherichia coli
   3224..3529    +  CDS            ccdB: CcdB, a bacterial toxin that poisons DNA gyrase; ccdB; Plasmids containing the ccdB gene cannot be propagated in standard E. coli strains.
   3570..3694    -  protein_bind   attR2: mutant version of attR; recombination site for the Gateway® LR reaction LR Clonase™
   4128..5003    -  CDS            REPA_BEYDV: Experimental evidence at protein level: Swiss-Prot protein existence level 1. Implicated in enhancement of V-sense gene expression. Acts a an inhibitor of C-sense gene transcription. From Bean yellow dwarf virus (BeYDV).
   5298..5354    +  CDS            MP_BEYDV (fragment): Protein inferred from homology: Swiss-Prot protein existence level 3. Involved in the viral transport within, and between cells. From Bean yellow dwarf virus (BeYDV).
   5377..5401    +  misc_feature   RB T-DNA repeat: right border repeat from nopaline C58 T-DNA
   5741..6142    +  CDS            Y4CG_SINFN (fragment): Protein inferred from homology: Swiss-Prot protein existence level 3. From Sinorhizobium fredii (strain NBRC 101917 / NGR234).
   6702..7331    +  CDS            pVS1 StaA: stability protein from the Pseudomonas plasmid pVS1 (Heeb et al., 2000)
   7760..8833    +  CDS            pVS1 RepA: replication protein from the Pseudomonas plasmid pVS1 (Heeb et al., 2000)
   8899..9093    +  rep_origin     pVS1 oriV: origin of replication for the Pseudomonas plasmid pVS1 (Heeb et al., 2000)
   9296..9335    +  CDS            rop (fragment): Rop protein, which maintains plasmids at low copy number; rop
   9437..9577    +  misc_feature   bom: basis of mobility region from pBR322
   9763..204     -  rep_origin     ori (across the origin): high-copy-number ColE1/pMB1/pBR322/pUC origin of replication
>Addgene plasmid #91105 | pTRANS_201 | addgene full sequence | sequence record 182076 | Addgene NGS Result
GTAGGCGGTGCTACAGAGTTCTTGAAGTGGTGGCCTAACTACGGCTACACTAGAAGGACAGTATTTGGTA
TCTGCGCTCTGCTGAAGCCAGTTACCTTCGGAAAAAGAGTTGGTAGCTCTTGATCCGGCAAACAAACCAC
CGCTGGTAGCGGTGGTTTTTTTGTTTGCAAGCAGCAGATTACGCGCAGAAAAAAAGGATCTCAAGAAGAT
CCTTTGATCTTTTCTACGGGGTCTGACGCTCAGTGGAACGAAAACTCACGTTAAGGGATTTTGGTCATGC
ATTCTAGGTACTAAAACAATTCATCCAGTAAAATATAATATTTTATTTTCTCCCAATCAGGCTTGATCCC
CAGTAAGTCAAAAAATAGCTCGACATACTGTTCTTCCCCGATATCCTCCCTGATCGACCGGACGCAGAAG
GCAATGTCATACCACTTGTCCGCCCTGCCGCTTCTCCCAAGATCAATAAAGCCACTTACTTTGCCATCTT
TCACAAAGATGTTGCTGTCTCCCAGGTCGCCGTGGGAAAAGACAAGTTCCTCTTCGGGCTTTTCCGTCTT
TAAAAAATCATACAGCTCGCGCGGATCTTTAAATGGAGTGTCTTCTTCCCAGTTTTCGCAATCCACATCG
GCCAGATCGTTATTCAGTAAGTAATCCAATTCGGCTAAGCGGCTGTCTAAGCTATTCGTATAGGGACAAT
CCGATATGTCGATGGAGTGAAAGAGCCTGATGCACTCCGCATACAGCTCGATAATCTTTTCAGGGCTTTG
TTCATCTTCATACTCTTCCGAGCAAAGGACGCCATCGGCCTCACTCATGAGCAGATTGCTCCAGCCATCA
TGCCGTTCAAAGTGCAGGACCTTTGGAACAGGCAGCTTTCCTTCCAGCCATAGCATCATGTCCTTTTCCC
GTTCCACATCATAGGTGGTCCCTTTATACCGGCTGTCCGTCATTTTTAAATATAGGTTTTCATTTTCTCC
CACCAGCTTATATACCTTAGCAGGAGACATTCCTTCCGTATCTTTTACGCAGCGGTATTTTTCGATCAGT
TTTTTCAATTCCGGTGATATTCTCATTTTAGCCATTTATTATTTCCTTCCTCTTTTCTACAGTATTTAAA
GATACCCCAAGAAGCTAATTATAACAAGACGAACTCCAATTCACTGTTCCTTGCATTCTAAAACCTTAAA
TACCAGAAAACAGCTTTTTCAAAGTTGTTTTCAAAGTTGGCGTATAACATAGTATCGACGGAGCCGATTT
TGAAACCGCGGTGATCACAGGCAGCAACGCTCTGTCATCGTTACAATCAACATGCTACCCTCCGCGAGAT
CATCCGTGTTTCAAACCCGGCAGCTTAGTTGCCGTTCTTCCGAATAGCATCGGTAACATGAGCAAAGTCT
GCCGCCTTACAACGGCTCTCCCGCTGACGCCGTCCCGGACTGATGGGCTGCCTGTATCGAGTGGTGATTT
TGTGCCGAGCTGCCGGTCGGGGAGCTGTTGGCTGGCTGGTGGCAGGATATATTGTGGTGTAAACAAATTG
ACGCTTAGACAACTTAATAACACATTGCGGACGTTTTTAATGTAGAGCTCAAAGTTTAACGCGTTAGCAG
AAGGCATGTTGTTGTGACTCCGAGGGGTTGCCTCAAACTCTATCTTATAACCGGCGTGGAGGCATGGAGG
CAGGGGTATTTTGGTCATTTTAATAGATAGTGGAAAATGACGTGGAATTTACTTAAAGACGAAGTCTTTG
CGACAAGGGGGGGCCCACGCCGAATTTAATATTACCGGCGTGGCCCCCCCTTATCGCGAGTGCTTTAGCA
CGAGCGGTCCAGATTTAAAGTAGAAAATTTCCCGCCCACTAGGGTTAAAGGTGTTCACACTATAAAAGCA
TATACGATGTGATGGTATTTGATGGAGCGTATATTGTATCAGGTATTTCCGTTGGATACGAATTATTCGT
ACGACCCTCGGTACCGATCAAAAGCAGGTGACAAGTTTGTACAAAAAAGCTGAACGAGAAACGTAAAATG
ATATAAATATCAATATATTAAATTAGATTTTGCATAAAAAACAGACTACATAATACTGTAAAACACAACA
TATCCAGTCACTATGGCGGCCGCATTAGGCACCCCAGGCTTTACACTTTATGCTTCCGGCTCGTATAATG
TGTGGATTTTGAGTTAGGATCCGTCGAGATTTTCAGGAGCTAAGGAAGCTAAAATGGAGAAAAAAATCAC
TGGATATACCACCGTTGATATATCCCAATGGCATCGTAAAGAACATTTTGAGGCATTTCAGTCAGTCGCT
CAATGTACCTATAACCAGACCGTTCAGCTGGATATTACGGCCTTTTTAAAGACCGTAAAGAAAAATAAGC
ACAAGTTTTATCCGGCCTTTATTCACATTCTTGCCCGCCTGATGAATGCTCATCCGGAATTCCGTATGGC
AATGAAAGACGGTGAGCTGGTGATATGGGATAGTGTTCACCCTTGTTACACCGTTTTCCATGAGCAAACT
GAAACGTTTTCATCGCTCTGGAGTGAATACCACGACGATTTCCGGCAGTTTCTACACATATATTCGCAAG
ATGTGGCGTGTTACGGTGAAAACCTGGCCTATTTCCCTAAAGGGTTTATTGAGAATATGTTTTTCGTCTC
AGCCAATCCCTGGGTGAGTTTCACCAGTTTTGATTTAAACGTGGCCAATATGGACAACTTCTTCGCCCCC
GTTTTCACCATGGGCAAATATTATACGCAAGGCGACAAGGTGCTGATGCCGCTGGCGATTCAGGTTCATC
ATGCCGTTTGTGATGGCTTCCATGTCGGCAGAATGCTTAATGAATTACAACAGTACTGCGATGAGTGGCA
GGCGGGGCGTAATCTAGAGGATCCGGCTTACTAAAAGCCAGATAACAGTATGCGTATTTGCGCGCTGATT
TTTGCGGTATAAGAATATATACTGATATGTATACCCGAAGTATGTCAAAAAGAGGTATGCTATGAAGCAG
CGTATTACAGTGACAGTTGACAGCGACAGCTATCAGTTGCTCAAGGCATATATGATGTCAATATCTCCGG
TCTGGTAAGCACAACCATGCAGAATGAAGCCCGTCGTCTGCGTGCCGAACGCTGGAAAGCGGAAAATCAG
GAAGGGATGGCTGAGGTCGCCCGGTTTATTGAAATGAACGGCTCTTTTGCTGACGAGAACAGGGGCTGGT
GAAATGCAGTTTAAGGTTTACACCTATAAAAGAGAGAGCCGTTATCGTCTGTTTGTGGATGTACAGAGTG
ATATTATTGACACGCCCGGGCGACGGATGGTGATCCCCCTGGCCAGTGCACGTCTGCTGTCAGATAAAGT
CCCCCGTGAACTTTACCCGGTGGTGCATATCGGGGATGAAAGCTGGCGCATGATGACCACCGATATGGCC
AGTGTGCCGGTCTCCGTTATCGGGGAAGAAGTGGCTGATCTCAGCCACCGCGAAAATGACATCAAAAACG
CCATTAACCTGATGTTCTGGGGAATATAAATGTCAGGCTCCCTTATACACAGCCAGTCTGCAGGTCGACC
ATAGTGACTGGATATGTTGTGTTTTACAGTATTATGTAGTCTGTTTTTTATGCAAAATCTAATTTAATAT
ATTGATATTTATATCATTTTACGTTTCTCGTTCAGCTTTCTTGTACAAAGTGGTCACCTGCAAAAAGTGT
TTGATCGCCGGCGGTACCGAGTGTACTTCAAGTCAGTGGGAAATCAATAAAATGATTATTTTATGAATAT
ATTTCATTGTGCAAGTAGATAGAAATTACATATGTTACATAACACACGAAATAAACAAAAAAAGACAATC
CAAAAACAAACACCCCAAAAAAAATAATCACTTTAGATAAACTCGTATGAGGAGAGGCACGTTCAGTGAC
TCGACGATTCCCGAGCAAAAAAAGTCTCCCCGTCACACATGTAGTGGGTGACGCAATTATCTTTAAAGTA
ATCCTTCTGTTGACTTGTCATTGATAACATCCAGTCTTCGTCAGGATTGCAAAGAATTATAGAAGGGATC
CCACCTTTTATTTTCTTCTTTTTTCCATATTTAGGGTTGACAGTGAAATCAGACTGGCAACCTATTAATT
GCTTCCACAATGGGACGAACTTGAAGGGGATGTCGTCGATGATATTATAGGTGGCGTGTTCATCGTAGTT
GGTGAAATCGATGGTACCGTTCCAATAGTTGTGTCGTCCGAGACTTCTAGCCCAGGTGGTCTTTCCGGTA
CGAGTTGGTCCGCAGATGTAGAGGCTGGGGTGTCGGATTCCATTCCTTCCATTGTCCTTGTTAAATCGGC
CATCCATTCAAGGTCAGATTGAGCTTGTTGGTATGAGACAGGATGTATGTAAGTATAAGCGTCTATGCTT
ACATGGTATAGATGGGTTTCCCTCCAGGAGTGTAGATCTTCGTGGCAGCGAAGATCTGATTCTGTGAAGG
GCGACACATACGGTTCAGGTTGTGGAGGGAATAATTTGTTGGCTGAATATTCCAGCCATTGAAGCTTTGT
TGCCCATTCATGAGGGAATTCTTCCTTGATCATGTCAAGATATTCCTCCTTAGACGTTGCAGTCTGGATA
ATAGTTCTCCATCGTGCGTCAGATTTGCGAGGAGAAACCTTATGATCTCGGAAATCTCCTCTGGTTTTAA
TATCTCCGTCCTTTGATATGTAATCAAGGACTTGTTTAGAGTTTCTAGCTGGCTGGATATTAGGGTGATT
TCCTTCAAAATCGAAAAAAGAAGGATCCCTAATACAAGGTTTTTTATCAAGCTGGAGAAGAGCATGATAG
TGGGTAGTGCCATCTTGATGAAGCTCAGAAGCAACACCAAGGAAGAAAATAAGAAAAGGTGTGAGTTTCT
CCCAGAGAAACTGGAATAAATCATCTCTTTGAGATGAGCACTTGGGATAGGTAAGGAAAACATATTTAGA
TTGGAGTCTGAAGTTCTTACTAGCAGAAGGCATGTTGTTGTGACTCCGAGGGGTTGCCTCAAACTCTATC
TTATAACCGGCGTGGAGGCATGGAGGCAGGGGTATTTTGGTCATTTTAATAGATAGTGGAAAATGACGTG
GAATTTACTTAAAGACGAAGTCTTTGCGACAAGGGGGGGCCCACGCCGAATTTAATATTACCGGCGTGGC
CCCCCCTTATCGCGAGTGCTTTAGCACGAGCGGTCCAGATTTAAAGTAGAAAATTTCCCGCCCACTAGGG
TTAAAGGTGTTCACACTATAAAAGCATATACGATGTGATGGTATTTGATGGAGCGTATATTGTATCAGGT
ATTTCCGTTGGATACGAATTATTCGTACGACCCTCATAGTTTAAACTATCAGTGTTTGACAGGATATATT
GGCGGGTAAACCTAAGAGAAAAGAGCGTTTATTAGAATAATCGGATATTTAAAAGGGCGTGAAAAGGTTT
ATCCGTTCGTCCATTTGTATGTGCATGCCAACCACAGGGTTCCCCTCGGGATCAAAGTACTTTGATCCAA
CCCCTCCGCTGCTATAGTGCAGTCGGCTTCTGACGTTCAGTGCAGCCGTCTTCTGAAAACGACATGTCGC
ACAAGTCCTAAGTTACGCGACAGGCTGCCGCCCTGCCCTTTTCCTGGCGTTTTCTTGTCGCGTGTTTTAG
TCGCATAAAGTAGAATACTTGCGACTAGAACCGGAGACATTACGCCATGAACAAGAGCGCCGCCGCTGGC
CTGCTGGGCTATGCCCGCGTCAGCACCGACGACCAGGACTTGACCAACCAACGGGCCGAACTGCACGCGG
CCGGCTGCACCAAGCTGTTTTCCGAGAAGATCACCGGCACCAGGCGCGACCGCCCGGAGCTGGCCAGGAT
GCTTGACCACCTACGCCCTGGCGACGTTGTGACAGTGACCAGGCTAGACCGCCTGGCCCGCAGCACCCGC
GACCTACTGGACATTGCCGAGCGCATCCAGGAGGCCGGCGCGGGCCTGCGTAGCCTGGCAGAGCCGTGGG
CCGACACCACCACGCCGGCCGGCCGCATGGTGTTGACCGTGTTCGCCGGCATTGCCGAGTTCGAGCGTTC
CCTAATCATCGACCGCACCCGGAGCGGGCGCGAGGCCGCCAAGGCCCGAGGCGTGAAGTTTGGCCCCCGC
CCTACCCTCACCCCGGCACAGATCGCGCACGCCCGCGAGCTGATCGACCAGGAAGGCCGCACCGTGAAAG
AGGCGGCTGCACTGCTTGGCGTGCATCGCTCGACCCTGTACCGCGCACTTGAGCGCAGCGAGGAAGTGAC
GCCCACCGAGGCCAGGCGGCGCGGTGCCTTCCGTGAGGACGCATTGACCGAGGCCGACGCCCTGGCGGCC
GCCGAGAATGAACGCCAAGAGGAACAAGCATGAAACCGCACCAGGACGGCCAGGACGAACCGTTTTTCAT
TACCGAAGAGATCGAGGCGGAGATGATCGCGGCCGGGTACGTGTTCGAGCCGCCCGCGCACGGCTCAACC
GTGCGGCTGCATGAAATCCTGGCCGGTTTGTCTGATGCCAAGCTGGCGGCCTGGCCGGCCAGCTTGGCCG
CTGAAGAAACCGAGCGCCGCCGTCTAAAAAGGTGATGTGTATTTGAGTAAAACAGCTTGCGTCATGCGGT
CGCTGCGTATATGATGCGATGAGTAAATAAACAAATACGCAAGGGGAACGCATGAAGGTTATCGCTGTAC
TTAACCAGAAAGGCGGGTCAGGCAAGACGACCATCGCAACCCATCTAGCCCGCGCCCTGCAACTCGCCGG
GGCCGATGTTCTGTTAGTCGATTCCGATCCCCAGGGCAGTGCCCGCGATTGGGCGGCCGTGCGGGAAGAT
CAACCGCTAACCGTTGTCGGCATCGACCGCCCGACGATTGACCGCGACGTGAAGGCCATCGGCCGGCGCG
ACTTCGTAGTGATCGACGGAGCGCCCCAGGCGGCGGACTTGGCTGTGTCCGCGATCAAGGCAGCCGACTT
CGTGCTGATTCCGGTGCAGCCAAGCCCTTACGACATATGGGCCACCGCCGACCTGGTGGAGCTGGTTAAG
CAGCGCATTGAGGTCACGGATGGAAGGCTACAAGCGGCCTTTGTCGTGTCGCGGGCGATCAAAGGCACGC
GCATCGGCGGTGAGGTTGCCGAGGCGCTGGCCGGGTACGAGCTGCCCATTCTTGAGTCCCGTATCACGCA
GCGCGTGAGCTACCCAGGCACTGCCGCCGCCGGCACAACCGTTCTTGAATCAGAACCCGAGGGCGACGCT
GCCCGCGAGGTCCAGGCGCTGGCCGCTGAAATTAAATCAAAACTCATTTGAGTTAATGAGGTAAAGAGAA
AATGAGCAAAAGCACAAACACGCTAAGTGCCGGCCGTCCGAGCGCACGCAGCAGCAAGGCTGCAACGTTG
GCCAGCCTGGCAGACACGCCAGCCATGAAGCGGGTCAACTTTCAGTTGCCGGCGGAGGATCACACCAAGC
TGAAGATGTACGCGGTACGCCAAGGCAAGACCATTACCGAGCTGCTATCTGAATACATCGCGCAGCTACC
AGAGTAAATGAGCAAATGAATAAATGAGTAGATGAATTTTAGCGGCTAAAGGAGGCGGCATGGAAAATCA
AGAACAACCAGGCACCGACGCCGTGGAATGCCCCATGTGTGGAGGAACGGGCGGTTGGCCAGGCGTAAGC
GGCTGGGTTGCCTGCCGGCCCTGCAATGGCACTGGAACCCCCAAGCCCGAGGAATCGGCGTGAGCGGTCG
CAAACCATCCGGCCCGGTACAAATCGGCGCGGCGCTGGGTGATGACCTGGTGGAGAAGTTGAAGGCCGCG
CAGGCCGCCCAGCGGCAACGCATCGAGGCAGAAGCACGCCCCGGTGAATCGTGGCAAGCGGCCGCTGATC
GAATCCGCAAAGAATCCCGGCAACCGCCGGCAGCCGGTGCGCCGTCGATTAGGAAGCCGCCCAAGGGCGA
CGAGCAACCAGATTTTTTCGTTCCGATGCTCTATGACGTGGGCACCCGCGATAGTCGCAGCATCATGGAC
GTGGCCGTTTTCCGTCTGTCGAAGCGTGACCGACGAGCTGGCGAGGTGATCCGCTACGAGCTTCCAGACG
GGCACGTAGAGGTTTCCGCAGGGCCGGCCGGCATGGCCAGTGTGTGGGATTACGACCTGGTACTGATGGC
GGTTTCCCATCTAACCGAATCCATGAACCGATACCGGGAAGGGAAGGGAGACAAGCCCGGCCGCGTGTTC
CGTCCACACGTTGCGGACGTACTCAAGTTCTGCCGGCGAGCCGATGGCGGAAAGCAGAAAGACGACCTGG
TAGAAACCTGCATTCGGTTAAACACCACGCACGTTGCCATGCAGCGTACGAAGAAGGCCAAGAACGGCCG
CCTGGTGACGGTATCCGAGGGTGAAGCCTTGATTAGCCGCTACAAGATCGTAAAGAGCGAAACCGGGCGG
CCGGAGTACATCGAGATCGAGCTAGCTGATTGGATGTACCGCGAGATCACAGAAGGCAAGAACCCGGACG
TGCTGACGGTTCACCCCGATTACTTTTTGATCGATCCCGGCATCGGCCGTTTTCTCTACCGCCTGGCACG
CCGCGCCGCAGGCAAGGCAGAAGCCAGATGGTTGTTCAAGACGATCTACGAACGCAGTGGCAGCGCCGGA
GAGTTCAAGAAGTTCTGTTTCACCGTGCGCAAGCTGATCGGGTCAAATGACCTGCCGGAGTACGATTTGA
AGGAGGAGGCGGGGCAGGCTGGCCCGATCCTAGTCATGCGCTACCGCAACCTGATCGAGGGCGAAGCATC
CGCCGGTTCCTAATGTACGGAGCAGATGCTAGGGCAAATTGCCCTAGCAGGGGAAAAAGGTCGAAAAGGC
CTCTTTCCTGTGGATAGCACGTACATTGGGAACCCAAAGCCGTACATTGGGAACCGGAACCCGTACATTG
GGAACCCAAAGCCGTACATTGGGAACCGGTCACACATGTAAGTGACTGATATAAAAGAGAAAAAAGGCGA
TTTTTCCGCCTAAAACTCTTTAAAACTTATTAAAACTCTTAAAACCCGCCTGGCCTGTGCATAACTGTCT
GGCCAGCGCACAGCCGAAGAGCTGCAAAAAGCGCCTACCCTTCGGTCGCTGCGCTCCCTACGCCCCGCCG
CTTCGCGTCGGCCTATCGCGGCCGCTGGCCGCTCAAAAATGGCTGGCCTACGGCCAGGCAATCTACCAGG
GCGCGGACAAGCCGCGCCGTCGCCACTCGACCGCCGGCGCCCACATCAAGGCACCCTGCCTCGCGCGTTT
CGGTGATGACGGTGAAAACCTCTGACACATGCAGCTCCCGGAAACGGTCACAGCTTGTCTGTAAGCGGAT
GCCGGGAGCAGACAAGCCCGTCAGGGCGCGTCAGCGGGTGTTGGCGGGTGTCGGGGCGCAGCCATGACCC
AGTCACGTAGCGATAGCGGAGTGTATACTGGCTTAACTATGCGGCATCAGAGCAGATTGTACTGAGAGTG
CACCATATGCGGTGTGAAATACCGCACAGATGCGTAAGGAGAAAATACCGCATCAGGCGCTCTTCCGCTT
CCTCGCTCACTGACTCGCTGCGCTCGGTCGTTCGGCTGCGGCGAGCGGTATCAGCTCACTCAAAGGCGGT
AATACGGTTATCCACAGAATCAGGGGATAACGCAGGAAAGAACATGTGAGCAAAAGGCCAGCAAAAGGCC
AGGAACCGTAAAAAGGCCGCGTTGCTGGCGTTTTTCCATAGGCTCCGCCCCCCTGACGAGCATCACAAAA
ATCGACGCTCAAGTCAGAGGTGGCGAAACCCGACAGGACTATAAAGATACCAGGCGTTTCCCCCTGGAAG
CTCCCTCGTGCGCTCTCCTGTTCCGACCCTGCCGCTTACCGGATACCTGTCCGCCTTTCTCCCTTCGGGA
AGCGTGGCGCTTTCTCATAGCTCACGCTGTAGGTATCTCAGTTCGGTGTAGGTCGTTCGCTCCAAGCTGG
GCTGTGTGCACGAACCCCCCGTTCAGCCCGACCGCTGCGCCTTATCCGGTAACTATCGTCTTGAGTCCAA
CCCGGTAAGACACGACTTATCGCCACTGGCAGCAGCCACTGGTAACAGGATTAGCAGAGCGAGGTAT
